>Addgene plasmid #43597 | III-CTGG | depositor partial sequence | sequence record 58862 | III-CTGG sequence 426 bps
CGTCTCGGCTCACCCCAGAGCAGGTCGTGGCGATCGCAAGCCACGACGGAGGAAAGCAAGCCTTGGAAAC
AGTACAGAGGCTGTTGCCTGTGCTGTGCCAAGCGCACGGACTCACCCCAGAGCAGGTCGTGGCCATTGCC
TCGAATGGAGGGGGCAAACAGGCGTTGGAAACCGTACAACGATTGCTGCCGGTGCTGTGCCAAGCGCACG
GCCTCACCCCAGAGCAGGTCGTGGCAATCGCGAGCAATAACGGCGGAAAACAGGCTTTGGAAACGGTGCA
GAGGCTCCTTCCAGTGCTGTGCCAAGCGCACGGATTAACCCCAGAGCAGGTCGTGGCAATCGCGAGCAAT
AACGGCGGAAAACAGGCTTTGGAAACGGTGCAGAGGCTCCTTCCAGTGCTGTGCCAAGCGCACGGACTCA
GAGACG
