>Addgene plasmid #43597 | III-CTGG | addgene partial sequence | sequence record 61568 | M13-F20 5'-TGTAAAACGACGGCCAGT-3'
GGCGATTGGGCCCTCTGATGCATGCTCGAGCGGCCGCCAGTGTGATGGATATCTGCAGAATTCGCCCTTG
TCCTAGCGCGTCTCGGCTCACCCCAGAGCAGGTCGTGGCGATCGCAAGCCACGACGGAGGAAAGCAAGCC
TTGGAAACAGTACAGAGGCTGTTGCCTGTGCTGTGCCAAGCGCACGGACTCACCCCAGAGCAGGTCGTGG
CCATTGCCTCGAATGGAGGGGGCAAACAGGCGTTGGAAACCGTACAACGATTGCTGCCGGTGCTGTGCCA
AGCGCACGGCCTCACCCCAGAGCAGGTCGTGGCAATCGCGAGCAATAACGGCGGAAAACAGGCTTTGGAA
ACGGTGCAGAGGCTCCTTCCAGTGCTGTGCCAAGCGCACGGATTAACCCCAGAGCAGGTCGTGGCAATCG
CGAGCAATAACGGCGGAAAACAGGCTTTGGAAACGGTGCAGAGGCTCCTTCCAGTGCTGTGCCAAGCGCA
CGGACTCAGAGACGTGGGCACAGGAAAGAAGGGCGAATTCCAGCACACTGGCGGCCGTTACTAGTGGATC
CGAGCTCGGTACCAAGCTTGATGCATAGCTTGAGTATTCTATAGTGTCACCTAAATAGCTTGGCGTAATC
ATGGTCATAGCTGTTTCCTGTGTGAAATTGTTATCCGCTCACAATTCCACACAACATACGAGCCGGAAGC
ATAAAGTGTAAAGCCTGGGGTGCCTAATGAGTGAGCTAACTCACATTAATTGCGTTGCGCTCACTGCCCG
CTTTCCAGTCGGGAAACCTGTCGTGCCAGCTGCATTAATGAATCGGCCAACGCGCGGGGAGAGGCGGTTT
GCGTATTGGGCGCTCTTCCGCTTCCTCGCTCAC
