[The description below was written by a language model from this plasmid's Addgene catalogue record.]
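Description:
III-CTGG is a bacterial cloning plasmid built on the pCRII-TOPO backbone (about 4 kb without insert), carrying a 426 bp synthetic insert introduced by TOPO cloning. It is a high-copy plasmid propagated in E. coli, and it confers resistance to both ampicillin and kanamycin, so either or both antibiotics can be used for selection. The insert is flanked by T7 and M13-reverse priming sites, which are the recorded sequencing primers. No feature table accompanies the record, so the origin of replication and other backbone elements are not itemised here.

The record gives the insert only by name and does not describe its contents. The associated publication reports a TALEN genome-editing system for generating human stem cell-based disease models. On that basis, and given a size in line with about four TAL effector repeats, the insert is most plausibly a pre-assembled module of repeats recognising the four-base sequence CTGG. The "III" prefix probably marks the module's position in a larger ordered assembly of repeat arrays. This reading is an inference from the name, size and publication, not something the catalogue states.

The plasmid has no eukaryotic promoter, reporter or expression cassette on record, and it is classed purely as a cloning vector. It is therefore best understood as a storage and source plasmid, one member of a library of building blocks from which the synthetic fragment is recovered and combined with others to build custom TALENs, not a construct that is itself delivered to cells.
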