Addgene plasmid #43597: III-CTGG
Depositing lab: Chad Cowan & Kiran Musunuru. Depositing organization: Harvard University. Publication: A TALEN Genome-Editing System for Generating Human Stem Cell-Based Disease Models. Ding Q, Lee YK, Schaefer EA, Peters DT, Veres A, Kim K, Kuperwasser N, Motola DL, Meissner TB, Hendriks WT, Trevisan M, Gupta RM, Moisan A, Banks E, Friesen M, Schinzel RT, Xia F, Tang A, Xia Y, Figueroa E, Wann A, Ahfeldt T, Daheron L, Zhang F, Rubin LL, Peng LF, Chung RT, Musunuru K, Cowan CA. Cell Stem Cell. 2012 Dec 12. pii: S1934-5909(12)00645-5. doi: 10.1016/j.stem.2012.11.011. PubMed 23246482.
Backbone
  Vector backbone: pCRII-TOPO
  Backbone manufacturer: Invitrogen
  Backbone size w/o insert (bp): 3973
  Vector type: Bacterial Cloning
Growth in bacteria
  Bacterial resistance: Ampicillin and Kanamycin, 100 & 50 μg/mL
  Growth temperature: 37°C
  Growth strain: Top10
  Copy number: High Copy
Gene/Insert
  Gene/Insert name: III-CTGG
  Species: Synthetic
  Insert size (bp): 426
  Cloning method: TOPO Cloning
  Sequencing primers: 5′ T7; 3′ M13-rev
Terms and licenses: Academic/Nonprofit Terms; Industry Terms: Not Available to Industry
How to cite: III-CTGG was a gift from Chad Cowan & Kiran Musunuru (Addgene plasmid # 43597 ; http://n2t.net/addgene:43597 ; RRID:Addgene_43597)
